Addgene plasmid #208093: pLV_PGK_3xHA-LTB4R(S310A)
Purpose: Mammalian expression of the human LTB4 receptor LTB4R with the S310A mutation with an N-terminal 3x HA tag.
Depositing lab: Sean R Collins. Depositing organization: University of California, Davis. Publication: Signaling dynamics distinguish high- and low-priority neutrophil chemoattractant receptors. Lundgren SM, Rocha-Gregg BL, Akdogan E, Mysore MN, Hayes S, Collins SR. Sci Signal. 2023 Oct 3;16(805):eadd1845. doi: 10.1126/scisignal.add1845. Epub 2023 Oct 3. PubMed 37788324.
Backbone
  Vector backbone: pLenti 2nd gen
  Vector type: Mammalian Expression, Lentiviral
  Selectable markers: Hygromycin
Growth in bacteria
  Bacterial resistance: Ampicillin, 100 μg/mL
  Growth temperature: 30°C
  Growth strain: NEB Stable
  Copy number: Unknown
Gene/Insert
  Gene/Insert name: 3xHA-LTB4R(S310A) (alt name: LTB4R)
  Species: H. sapiens (human)
  Insert size (bp): 1140
  Mutation: S310A
  Entrez Gene: LTB4R (a.k.a. BLT1, BLTR, CMKRL1, GPR16, LTB4R1, LTBR1, P2RY7, P2Y7)
  Promoter: PGK
  Tag / fusion protein: 3xHA (N terminal on insert)
  Cloning method: Gibson Cloning
  Sequencing primers: 5′ tgttccgcattctgcaagc; 3′ cctcacattgccaaaagacg
Resource information
  A portion of this plasmid was derived from a plasmid made by: The wild-type LTB4R sequence was obtained from the Harvard plasmid repository (plasmid #HsCD00003892)
Terms and licenses: Academic/Nonprofit Terms; Industry Terms: Not Available to Industry
Depositor comments: 5' Cloning Site: BamHI (not destroyed); 3' Cloning Site: NotI (not destroyed)
How to cite: pLV_PGK_3xHA-LTB4R(S310A) was a gift from Sean R Collins (Addgene plasmid # 208093 ; http://n2t.net/addgene:208093 ; RRID:Addgene_208093)
