[The description below was written by a language model from this plasmid's Addgene catalogue record and pLannotate feature annotations shown in this document.]
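Description:
pLV_PGK_3xHA-LTB4R(S310A) is a second-generation lentiviral transfer plasmid for stable mammalian expression of a point mutant of the human leukotriene B4 receptor (LTB4R, also called BLT1), a G protein-coupled chemoattractant receptor. In bacteria it is maintained through a high-copy ColE1/pUC-type origin and an ampicillin resistance (β-lactamase) gene; residual lac promoter/operator and lacI fragments in the backbone appear to be cloning-vector remnants. The viral portion carries HIV-1 LTR sequences at both ends (each annotated as truncated, with adjacent nef-derived fragments), the Ψ packaging signal with a gag fragment, the Rev response element for Rev-dependent nuclear export of the genomic RNA, and the cPPT/CTS, which aids nuclear import of the reverse-transcribed genome. Packaging functions are not encoded and must be supplied in trans.

Between the LTRs, a human PGK promoter drives a single bicistronic transcript. The first cistron encodes LTB4R with the S310A substitution, preceded by an N-terminal 3xHA epitope tag, which is useful for antibody-based detection of the receptor. An EMCV IRES then allows cap-independent translation of a hygromycin phosphotransferase gene, so hygromycin selection of transduced cells is linked to expression of the same mRNA as the receptor. A WPRE downstream enhances transcript stability and expression. The insert was assembled by Gibson cloning between retained BamHI and NotI sites, starting from a wild-type LTB4R clone. The record does not state what the S310A change does functionally, but the construct comes from a study of signaling dynamics among neutrophil chemoattractant receptors, suggesting use in comparing mutant and wild-type receptor behaviour in stably transduced cells.
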