Features (pLannotate 1.2.2; 25 found; start..end, strand, type, name):
    377..634     +  LTR            5' LTR (truncated): truncated 5' long terminal repeat (LTR) from HIV-1
    681..806     +  misc_feature   HIV-1 Ψ: packaging signal of human immunodeficiency virus type 1
    790..1128    +  CDS            HIV-1 gag (fragment): gag protein from human immunodeficiency virus 1; gag
   1303..1536    +  misc_feature   RRE: The Rev response element (RRE) of HIV-1 allows for Rev-dependent mRNA export from the nucleus to the cytoplasm.
   1913..2013    +  CDS            Rev (fragment): human immunodeficiency virus 1 (HIV-1) Rev protein; rev; enhances nuclear export of unspliced and incompletely spliced viral mRNAs
   2028..2143    +  misc_feature   cPPT/CTS: central polypurine tract and central termination sequence of HIV-1 (lacking the first T)
   2189..2699    +  promoter       hPGK promoter: human phosphoglycerate kinase 1 promoter
   2721..2737    +  CDS            3xHA (fragment): three tandem HA epitope tags
   2748..2764    +  CDS            3xHA (fragment): three tandem HA epitope tags
   2775..2801    +  CDS            3xHA (fragment): three tandem HA epitope tags
   2802..3854    +  CDS            LTB4R: LT4R1_HUMAN - Also known as BLT, BLT1, BLTR, CMKRL1, GPR16, P2RY7. Experimental evidence at protein level: Swiss-Prot protein existence level 1. Receptor for extracellular ATP > UTP and ADP. The activity of this receptor is mediated by G proteins which activate a phosphatidylinositol-calcium second messenger system. May be the cardiac P2Y receptor involved in the regulation of cardiac muscle contraction through modulation of L-type calcium currents. Is a receptor for leukotriene B4, a potent chemoattractant involved in inflammation and immune response. From Homo sapiens (Human).
   3946..4507    +  misc_feature   IRES: internal ribosome entry site (IRES) of the encephalomyocarditis virus (EMCV)
   4510..5535    +  CDS            HygR: aminoglycoside phosphotransferase from E. coli; aph(4)-Ia; confers resistance to hygromycin
   5559..6147    +  misc_feature   WPRE: woodchuck hepatitis virus posttranscriptional regulatory element
   6164..6682    +  CDS            nef (fragment): NEF_HV1BR - Experimental evidence at protein level: Swiss-Prot protein existence level 1. Extracellular Nef protein targets CD4(+) T-lymphocytes for apoptosis by interacting with CXCR4 surface receptors (PubMed:14990729). From Human immunodeficiency virus type 1 group M subtype B (isolate BRU/LAI) (HIV-1).
   6730..6987    +  LTR            5' LTR (truncated): truncated 5' long terminal repeat (LTR) from HIV-1
   7139..7155    -  protein_bind   lac operator: The lac repressor binds to the lac operator to inhibit transcription in E. coli. This inhibition can be relieved by adding lactose or isopropyl-β-D-thiogalactopyranoside (IPTG). lac repressor encoded by lacI
   7163..7193    -  promoter       lac promoter: promoter for the E. coli lac operon
   7208..7229    -  protein_bind   CAP binding site: CAP binding activates transcription in the presence of cAMP. E. coli catabolite activator protein
   7242..7334    -  CDS            lacI (fragment): lac repressor; lacI; The lac repressor binds to the lac operator to inhibit transcription in E. coli. This inhibition can be relieved by adding lactose or isopropyl-β-D-thiogalactopyranoside (IPTG).
   7517..8105    -  rep_origin     ori: high-copy-number ColE1/pMB1/pBR322/pUC origin of replication
   8276..9136    -  CDS            AmpR: β-lactamase; bla; confers resistance to ampicillin, carbenicillin, and related antibiotics
   9137..9241    -  promoter       AmpR promoter: bla
   9289..9423    +  polyA_signal   SV40 poly(A) signal: SV40 polyadenylation signal
   9590..329     +  CDS            nef (fragment) (across the origin): NEF_HV1BR - Experimental evidence at protein level: Swiss-Prot protein existence level 1. Extracellular Nef protein targets CD4(+) T-lymphocytes for apoptosis by interacting with CXCR4 surface receptors (PubMed:14990729). From Human immunodeficiency virus type 1 group M subtype B (isolate BRU/LAI) (HIV-1).
>Addgene plasmid #208093 | pLV_PGK_3xHA-LTB4R(S310A) | addgene full sequence | sequence record 410844 | Addgene NGS Result
TGGAAGGGCTAATTCACTCCCAAAGAAGACAAGATATCCTTGATCTGTGGATCTACCACACACAAGGCTA
CTTCCCTGATTAGCAGAACTACACACCAGGGCCAGGGGTCAGATATCCACTGACCTTTGGATGGTGCTAC
AAGCTAGTACCAGTTGAGCCAGATAAGGTAGAAGAGGCCAATAAAGGAGAGAACACCAGCTTGTTACACC
CTGTGAGCCTGCATGGGATGGATGACCCGGAGAGAGAAGTGTTAGAGTGGAGGTTTGACAGCCGCCTAGC
ATTTCATCACGTGGCCCGAGAGCTGCATCCGGAGTACTTCAAGAACTGCTGATATCGAGCTTGCTACAAG
GGACTTTCCGCTGGGGACTTTCCAGGGAGGCGTGGCCTGGGCGGGACTGGGGAGTGGCGAGCCCTCAGAT
CCTGCATATAAGCAGCTGCTTTTTGCCTGTACTGGGTCTCTCTGGTTAGACCAGATCTGAGCCTGGGAGC
TCTCTGGCTAACTAGGGAACCCACTGCTTAAGCCTCAATAAAGCTTGCCTTGAGTGCTTCAAGTAGTGTG
TGCCCGTCTGTTGTGTGACTCTGGTAACTAGAGATCCCTCAGACCCTTTTAGTCAGTGTGGAAAATCTCT
AGCAGTGGCGCCCGAACAGGGACTTGAAAGCGAAAGGGAAACCAGAGGAGCTCTCTCGACGCAGGACTCG
GCTTGCTGAAGCGCGCACGGCAAGAGGCGAGGGGCGGCGACTGGTGAGTACGCCAAAAATTTTGACTAGC
GGAGGCTAGAAGGAGAGAGATGGGTGCGAGAGCGTCAGTATTAAGCGGGGGAGAATTAGATCGCGATGGG
AAAAAATTCGGTTAAGGCCAGGGGGAAAGAAAAAATATAAATTAAAACATATAGTATGGGCAAGCAGGGA
GCTAGAACGATTCGCAGTTAATCCTGGCCTGTTAGAAACATCAGAAGGCTGTAGACAAATACTGGGACAG
CTACAACCATCCCTTCAGACAGGATCAGAAGAACTTAGATCATTATATAATACAGTAGCAACCCTCTATT
GTGTGCATCAAAGGATAGAGATAAAAGACACCAAGGAAGCTTTAGACAAGATAGAGGAAGAGCAAAACAA
AAGTAAGACCACCGCACAGCAAGCGGCCGGCCGCTGATCTTCAGACCTGGAGGAGGAGATATGAGGGACA
ATTGGAGAAGTGAATTATATAAATATAAAGTAGTAAAAATTGAACCATTAGGAGTAGCACCCACCAAGGC
AAAGAGAAGAGTGGTGCAGAGAGAAAAAAGAGCAGTGGGAATAGGAGCTTTGTTCCTTGGGTTCTTGGGA
GCAGCAGGAAGCACTATGGGCGCAGCGTCAATGACGCTGACGGTACAGGCCAGACAATTATTGTCTGGTA
TAGTGCAGCAGCAGAACAATTTGCTGAGGGCTATTGAGGCGCAACAGCATCTGTTGCAACTCACAGTCTG
GGGCATCAAGCAGCTCCAGGCAAGAATCCTGGCTGTGGAAAGATACCTAAAGGATCAACAGCTCCTGGGG
ATTTGGGGTTGCTCTGGAAAACTCATTTGCACCACTGCTGTGCCTTGGAATGCTAGTTGGAGTAATAAAT
CTCTGGAACAGATTTGGAATCACACGACCTGGATGGAGTGGGACAGAGAAATTAACAATTACACAAGCTT
AATACACTCCTTAATTGAAGAATCGCAAAACCAGCAAGAAAAGAATGAACAAGAATTATTGGAATTAGAT
AAATGGGCAAGTTTGTGGAATTGGTTTAACATAACAAATTGGCTGTGGTATATAAAATTATTCATAATGA
TAGTAGGAGGCTTGGTAGGTTTAAGAATAGTTTTTGCTGTACTTTCTATAGTGAATAGAGTTAGGCAGGG
ATATTCACCATTATCGTTTCAGACCCACCTCCCAACCCCGAGGGGACCCGACAGGCCCGAAGGAATAGAA
GAAGAAGGTGGAGAGAGAGACAGAGACAGATCCATTCGATTAGTGAACGGATCTCGACGGTATCGCCTTT
AAAAGAAAAGGGGGGATTGGGGGGTACAGTGCAGGGGAAAGAATAGTAGACATAATAGCAACAGACATAC
AAACTAAAGAATTACAAAAACAAATTACAAAAATTCAAAATTTTCGGGTTTATTACAGGGACAGCAGAGA
TCCAGTTTATCGATCCACGGGGTTGGGGTTGCGCCTTTTCCAAGGCAGCCCTGGGTTTGCGCAGGGACGC
GGCTGCTCTGGGCGTGGTTCCGGGAAACGCAGCGGCGCCGACCCTGGGTCTCGCACATTCTTCACGTCCG
TTCGCAGCGTCACCCGGATCTTCGCCGCTACCCTTGTGGGCCCCCCGGCGACGCTTCCTGCTCCGCCCCT
AAGTCGGGAAGGTTCCTTGCGGTTCGCGGCGTGCCGGACGTGACAAACGGAAGCCGCACGTCTCACTAGT
ACCCTCGCAGACGGACAGCGCCAGGGAGCAATGGCAGCGCGCCGACCGCGATGGGCTGTGGCCAATAGCG
GCTGCTCAGCAGGGCGCGCCGAGAGCAGCGGCCGGGAAGGGGCGGTGCGGGAGGCGGGGTGTGGGGCGGT
AGTGTGGGCCCTGTTCCTGCCCGCGCGGTGTTCCGCATTCTGCAAGCCTCCGGAGCGCACGTCGGCAGTC
GGCTCCCTCGTTGACCGAATCACCGACCTCTCTCCCCAGGACGCGGGATCCGCCACCATGTACCCATACG
ATGTTCCAGATTACGCTTACCCATACGATGTTCCAGATTACGCTTACCCATACGATGTTCCAGATTACGC
TAACACTACATCTTCTGCAGCACCCCCCTCACTAGGTGTAGAGTTCATCTCTCTGCTGGCTATCATCCTG
CTGTCAGTGGCGCTGGCTGTGGGGCTTCCCGGCAACAGCTTTGTGGTGTGGAGTATCCTGAAAAGGATGC
AGAAGCGCTCTGTCACTGCCCTGATGGTGCTGAACCTGGCCCTGGCCGACCTGGCCGTATTGCTCACTGC
TCCCTTTTTCCTTCACTTCCTGGCCCAAGGCACCTGGAGTTTTGGACTGGCTGGTTGCCGCCTGTGTCAC
TATGTCTGCGGAGTCAGCATGTACGCCAGCGTCCTGCTTATCACGGCCATGAGTCTAGACCGCTCACTGG
CGGTGGCCCGCCCCTTTGTGTCCCAGAAGCTACGCACCAAGGCGATGGCCCGGCGGGTGCTGGCAGGCAT
CTGGGTGTTGTCCTTTCTGCTGGCCACACCCGTCCTCGCGTACCGCACAGTAGTGCCCTGGAAAACGAAC
ATGAGCCTGTGCTTCCCGCGGTACCCCAGCGAAGGGCACCGGGCCTTCCATCTAATCTTCGAGGCTGTCA
CGGGCTTCCTGCTGCCCTTCCTGGCTGTGGTGGCCAGCTACTCGGACATAGGGCGTCGGCTACAGGCCCG
GCGCTTCCGCCGCAGCCGCCGCACCGGCCGCCTGGTGGTGCTCATCATCCTGACCTTCGCCGCCTTCTGG
CTGCCCTACCACGTGGTGAACCTGGCTGAGGCGGGCCGCGCGCTGGCCGGCCAGGCCGCCGGGTTAGGGC
TCGTGGGGAAGCGGCTGAGCCTGGCCCGCAACGTGCTCATCGCACTCGCCTTCCTGAGCAGCAGCGTGAA
CCCCGTGCTGTACGCGTGCGCCGGCGGCGGCCTGCTGCGCTCGGCGGGCGTGGGCTTCGTCGCCAAGCTG
CTGGAGGGCACGGGCGCCGAGGCGTCCAGCACGCGCCGCGGGGGCAGCCTGGGCCAGACCGCTAGGAGCG
GCCCCGCCGCTCTGGAGCCCGGCCCTTCCGAGAGCCTCACTGCCTCCAGCCCTCTCAAGTTAAACGAACT
GAACTAAGCGGCCGCTCTAGAGTCGACGGGCCGCGGTAACAATTGTTAACTAACTTAAGCTAGCAACGGT
TTCCCTCTAGCGGGATCAATTCCGCCCCCCCCCCCTAACGTTACTGGCCGAAGCCGCTTGGAATAAGGCC
GGTGTGCGTTTGTCTATATGTTATTTTCCACCATATTGCCGTCTTTTGGCAATGTGAGGGCCCGGAAACC
TGGCCCTGTCTTCTTGACGAGCATTCCTAGGGGTCTTTCCCCTCTCGCCAAAGGAATGCAAGGTCTGTTG
AATGTCGTGAAGGAAGCAGTTCCTCTGGAAGCTTCTTGAAGACAAACAACGTCTGTAGCGACCCTTTGCA
GGCAGCGGAACCCCCCACCTGGCGACAGGTGCCTCTGCGGCCAAAAGCCACGTGTATAAGATACACCTGC
AAAGGCGGCACAACCCCAGTGCCACGTTGTGAGTTGGATAGTTGTGGAAAGAGTCAAATGGCTCTCCTCA
AGCGTATTCAACAAGGGGCTGAAGGATGCCCAGAAGGTACCCCATTGTATGGGATCTGATCTGGGGCCTC
GGTGCACATGCTTTACATGTGTTTAGTCGAGGTTAAAAAAACGTCTAGGCCCCCCGAACCACGGGGACGT
GGTTTTCCTTTGAAAAACACGATAATACCATGAAAAAGCCTGAACTCACCGCGACGTCTGTCGAGAAGTT
TCTGATCGAAAAGTTCGACAGCGTCTCCGACCTGATGCAGCTCTCGGAGGGCGAAGAATCTCGTGCTTTC
AGCTTCGATGTAGGAGGGCGTGGATATGTCCTGCGGGTAAATAGCTGCGCCGATGGTTTCTACAAAGATC
GTTATGTTTATCGGCACTTTGCATCGGCCGCGCTCCCGATTCCGGAAGTGCTTGACATTGGGGAATTCAG
CGAGAGCCTGACCTATTGCATCTCCCGCCGTGCACAGGGTGTCACGTTGCAAGACCTGCCTGAAACCGAA
CTGCCCGCTGTTCTGCAGCCGGTCGCGGAGGCCATGGATGCGATCGCTGCGGCCGATCTTAGCCAGACGA
GCGGGTTCGGCCCATTCGGACCGCAAGGAATCGGTCAATACACTACATGGCGTGATTTCATATGCGCGAT
TGCTGATCCCCATGTGTATCACTGGCAAACTGTGATGGACGACACCGTCAGTGCGTCCGTCGCGCAGGCT
CTCGATGAGCTGATGCTTTGGGCCGAGGACTGCCCCGAAGTCCGGCACCTCGTGCACGCGGATTTCGGCT
CCAACAATGTCCTGACGGACAATGGCCGCATAACAGCGGTCATTGACTGGAGCGAGGCGATGTTCGGGGA
TTCCCAATACGAGGTCGCCAACATCTTCTTCTGGAGGCCGTGGTTGGCTTGTATGGAGCAGCAGACGCGC
TACTTCGAGCGGAGGCATCCGGAGCTTGCAGGATCGCCGCGGCTCCGGGCGTATATGCTCCGCATTGGTC
TTGACCAACTCTATCAGAGCTTGGTTGACGGCAATTTCGATGATGCAGCTTGGGCGCAGGGTCGATGCGA
CGCAATCGTCCGATCCGGAGCCGGGACTGTCGGGCGTACACAAATCGCCCGCAGAAGCGCGGCCGTCTGG
ACCGATGGCTGTGTAGAAGTACTCGCCGATAGTGGAAACCGACGCCCCAGCACTCGTCCGAGGGCAAAGG
AATAGCCCGGGCGGGGCGCGTCTGGAACAATCAACCTCTGGATTACAAAATTTGTGAAAGATTGACTGGT
ATTCTTAACTATGTTGCTCCTTTTACGCTATGTGGATACGCTGCTTTAATGCCTTTGTATCATGCTATTG
CTTCCCGTATGGCTTTCATTTTCTCCTCCTTGTATAAATCCTGGTTGCTGTCTCTTTATGAGGAGTTGTG
GCCCGTTGTCAGGCAACGTGGCGTGGTGTGCACTGTGTTTGCTGACGCAACCCCCACTGGTTGGGGCATT
GCCACCACCTGTCAGCTCCTTTCCGGGACTTTCGCTTTCCCCCTCCCTATTGCCACGGCGGAACTCATCG
CCGCCTGCCTTGCCCGCTGCTGGACAGGGGCTCGGCTGTTGGGCACTGACAATTCCGTGGTGTTGTCGGG
GAAGCTGACGTCCTTTCCATGGCTGCTCGCCTGTGTTGCCACCTGGATTCTGCGCGGGACGTCCTTCTGC
TACGTCCCTTCGGCCCTCAATCCAGCGGACCTTCCTTCCCGCGGCCTGCTGCCGGCTCTGCGGCCTCTTC
CGCGTCTTCGCCTTCGCCCTCAGACGAGTCGGATCTCCCTTTGGGCCGCCTCCCCGCCTGGAATTAATTC
TGCAGTCGAGACCTAGAAAAACATGGAGCAATCACAAGTAGCAATACAGCAGCTACCAATGCTGATTGTG
CCTGGCTAGAAGCACAAGAGGAGGAGGAGGTGGGTTTTCCAGTCACACCTCAGGTACCTTTAAGACCAAT
GACTTACAAGGCAGCTGTAGATCTTAGCCACTTTTTAAAAGAAAAGAGGGGACTGGAAGGGCTAATTCAC
TCCCAACGAAGACAAGATATCCTTGATCTGTGGATCTACCACACACAAGGCTACTTCCCTGATTAGCAGA
ACTACACACCAGGGCCAGGGGTCAGATATCCACTGACCTTTGGATGGTGCTACAAGCTAGTACCAGTTGA
GCCAGATAAGGTAGAAGAGGCCAATAAAGGAGAGAACACCAGCTTGTTACACCCTGTGAGCCTGCATGGG
ATGGATGACCCGGAGAGAGAAGTGTTAGAGTGGAGGTTTGACAGCCGCCTAGCATTTCATCACGTGGCCC
GAGAGCTGCATCCGGAGTACTTCAAGAACTGCTGATATCGAGCTTGCTACAAGGGACTTTCCGCTGGGGA
CTTTCCAGGGAGGCGTGGCCTGGGCGGGACTGGGGAGTGGCGAGCCCTCAGATCCTGCATATAAGCAGCT
GCTTTTTGCCTGTACTGGGTCTCTCTGGTTAGACCAGATCTGAGCCTGGGAGCTCTCTGGCTAACTAGGG
AACCCACTGCTTAAGCCTCAATAAAGCTTGCCTTGAGTGCTTCAAGTAGTGTGTGCCCGTCTGTTGTGTG
ACTCTGGTAACTAGAGATCCCTCAGACCCTTTTAGTCAGTGTGGAAAATCTCTAGCAGTAGTAGTTCATG
TCATCTTATTATTCAGTATTTATAACTTGCAAAGAAATGAATATCAGAGAGTGAGAGGCCTTGACATTGC
TAGCGTTTACCGTCGACCTCTAGCTAGAGCTTGGCGTAATCATGGTCATAGCTGTTTCCTGTGTGAAATT
GTTATCCGCTCACAATTCCACACAACATACGAGCCGGAAGCATAAAGTGTAAAGCCTGGGGTGCCTAATG
AGTGAGCTAACTCACATTAATTGCGTTGCGCTCACTGCCCGCTTTCCAGTCGGGAAACCTGTCGTGCCAG
CTGCATTAATGAATCGGCCAACGCGCGGGGAGAGGCGGTTTGCGTATTGGGCGCTCTTCCGCTTCCTCGC
TCACTGACTCGCTGCGCTCGGTCGTTCGGCTGCGGCGAGCGGTATCAGCTCACTCAAAGGCGGTAATACG
GTTATCCACAGAATCAGGGGATAACGCAGGAAAGAACATGTGAGCAAAAGGCCAGCAAAAGGCCAGGAAC
CGTAAAAAGGCCGCGTTGCTGGCGTTTTTCCATAGGCTCCGCCCCCCTGACGAGCATCACAAAAATCGAC
GCTCAAGTCAGAGGTGGCGAAACCCGACAGGACTATAAAGATACCAGGCGTTTCCCCCTGGAAGCTCCCT
CGTGCGCTCTCCTGTTCCGACCCTGCCGCTTACCGGATACCTGTCCGCCTTTCTCCCTTCGGGAAGCGTG
GCGCTTTCTCATAGCTCACGCTGTAGGTATCTCAGTTCGGTGTAGGTCGTTCGCTCCAAGCTGGGCTGTG
TGCACGAACCCCCCGTTCAGCCCGACCGCTGCGCCTTATCCGGTAACTATCGTCTTGAGTCCAACCCGGT
AAGACACGACTTATCGCCACTGGCAGCAGCCACTGGTAACAGGATTAGCAGAGCGAGGTATGTAGGCGGT
GCTACAGAGTTCTTGAAGTGGTGGCCTAACTACGGCTACACTAGAAGAACAGTATTTGGTATCTGCGCTC
TGCTGAAGCCAGTTACCTTCGGAAAAAGAGTTGGTAGCTCTTGATCCGGCAAACAAACCACCGCTGGTAG
CGGTGGTTTTTTTGTTTGCAAGCAGCAGATTACGCGCAGAAAAAAAGGATCTCAAGAAGATCCTTTGATC
TTTTCTACGGGGTCTGACGCTCAGTGGAACGAAAACTCACGTTAAGGGATTTTGGTCATGAGATTATCAA
AAAGGATCTTCACCTAGATCCTTTTAAATTAAAAATGAAGTTTTAAATCAATCTAAAGTATATATGAGTA
AACTTGGTCTGACAGTTACCAATGCTTAATCAGTGAGGCACCTATCTCAGCGATCTGTCTATTTCGTTCA
TCCATAGTTGCCTGACTCCCCGTCGTGTAGATAACTACGATACGGGAGGGCTTACCATCTGGCCCCAGTG
CTGCAATGATACCGCGAGACCCACGCTCACCGGCTCCAGATTTATCAGCAATAAACCAGCCAGCCGGAAG
GGCCGAGCGCAGAAGTGGTCCTGCAACTTTATCCGCCTCCATCCAGTCTATTAATTGTTGCCGGGAAGCT
AGAGTAAGTAGTTCGCCAGTTAATAGTTTGCGCAACGTTGTTGCCATTGCTACAGGCATCGTGGTGTCAC
GCTCGTCGTTTGGTATGGCTTCATTCAGCTCCGGTTCCCAACGATCAAGGCGAGTTACATGATCCCCCAT
GTTGTGCAAAAAAGCGGTTAGCTCCTTCGGTCCTCCGATCGTTGTCAGAAGTAAGTTGGCCGCAGTGTTA
TCACTCATGGTTATGGCAGCACTGCATAATTCTCTTACTGTCATGCCATCCGTAAGATGCTTTTCTGTGA
CTGGTGAGTACTCAACCAAGTCATTCTGAGAATAGTGTATGCGGCGACCGAGTTGCTCTTGCCCGGCGTC
AATACGGGATAATACCGCGCCACATAGCAGAACTTTAAAAGTGCTCATCATTGGAAAACGTTCTTCGGGG
CGAAAACTCTCAAGGATCTTACCGCTGTTGAGATCCAGTTCGATGTAACCCACTCGTGCACCCAACTGAT
CTTCAGCATCTTTTACTTTCACCAGCGTTTCTGGGTGAGCAAAAACAGGAAGGCAAAATGCCGCAAAAAA
GGGAATAAGGGCGACACGGAAATGTTGAATACTCATACTCTTCCTTTTTCAATATTATTGAAGCATTTAT
CAGGGTTATTGTCTCATGAGCGGATACATATTTGAATGTATTTAGAAAAATAAACAAATAGGGGTTCCGC
GCACATTTCCCCGAAAAGTGCCACCTGACGTCGACGGATCGGGAGATCAACTTGTTTATTGCAGCTTATA
ATGGTTACAAATAAAGCAATAGCATCACAAATTTCACAAATAAAGCATTTTTTTCACTGCATTCTAGTTG
TGGTTTGTCCAAACTCATCAATGTATCTTATCATGTCTGGATCAACTGGATAACTCAAGCTAACCAAAAT
CATCCCAAACTTCCCACCCCATACCCTATTACCACTGCCAATTACCTGTGGTTTCATTTACTCTAAACCT
GTGATTCCTCTGAATTATTTTCATTTTAAAGAAATTGTATTTGTTAAATATGTACTACAAACTTAGTAGT
